Addgene plasmid #116122: pHAGE-AXL-W69*
Purpose: Lentiviral expression of AXL W69*
Depositing lab: Gordon Mills & Kenneth Scott. Publication: Systematic Functional Annotation of Somatic Mutations in Cancer. Ng PK, Li J, Jeong KJ, Shao S, Chen H, Tsang YH, Sengupta S, Wang Z, Bhavana VH, Tran R, Soewito S, Minussi DC, Moreno D, Kong K, Dogruluk T, Lu H, Gao J, Tokheim C, Zhou DC, Johnson AM, Zeng J, Ip CKM, Ju Z, Wester M, Yu S, Li Y, Vellano CP, Schultz N, Karchin R, Ding L, Lu Y, Cheung LWT, Chen K, Shaw KR, Meric-Bernstam F, Scott KL, Yi S, Sahni N, Liang H, Mills GB. Cancer Cell. 2018 Mar 12;33(3):450-462.e10. doi: 10.1016/j.ccell.2018.01.021. PubMed 29533785.
Backbone
  Vector backbone: pHAGE
  Vector type: Lentiviral
Growth in bacteria
  Bacterial resistance: Ampicillin, 100 μg/mL
  Growth temperature: 37°C
  Growth strain: Stbl3
  Copy number: High Copy
Gene/Insert
  Gene/Insert name: AXL
  Species: H. sapiens (human)
  Mutation: W69*
  Entrez Gene: AXL (a.k.a. ARK, AXL3, JTK11, Tyro7, UFO)
  Cloning method: Gateway Cloning
Terms and licenses: Academic/Nonprofit Terms; Industry Terms: Not Available to Industry
How to cite: pHAGE-AXL-W69* was a gift from Gordon Mills & Kenneth Scott (Addgene plasmid # 116122)
