[The description below was written by a language model from this plasmid's Addgene catalogue record and pLannotate feature annotations shown in this document.]
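Description:
pHAGE-AXL-W69* is a lentiviral expression plasmid built on the pHAGE backbone that carries a human AXL open reading frame bearing the nonsense mutation W69*. It is propagated in E. coli as a high-copy plasmid through a ColE1/pUC-type origin and selected with ampicillin via the β-lactamase gene. The record lists a recombination-deficient strain (Stbl3), which is common for LTR-containing vectors. The viral portion has the usual HIV-1-derived elements: a truncated 5' LTR, the Ψ packaging signal with a gag fragment, the Rev response element for Rev-dependent nuclear export, the cPPT/CTS, and a self-inactivating ΔU3 3' LTR. The genome must therefore be packaged with helper functions supplied in trans, and it integrates without reconstituting an active viral promoter.

The expression cassette is driven by the constitutive human EF-1α promoter. The AXL sequence was introduced by Gateway cloning and is flanked by attB1 and attB2 sites, followed by a V5 epitope tag, an EMCV IRES, EGFP and a WPRE that enhances transcript expression. The IRES allows EGFP to be translated independently from the same transcript, marking transduced cells. The annotated AXL region spans what appears to be the full-length coding sequence, but a stop codon at position 69 would be expected to end translation early. That would yield only a short N-terminal fragment of this receptor tyrosine kinase, and the downstream V5 tag would presumably not be appended. The stated purpose is lentiviral expression of AXL W69*, and the associated publication concerns the systematic functional annotation of somatic cancer mutations, so the construct most likely serves as one variant in such functional comparisons.
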