Features (pLannotate 1.2.2; 27 found; start..end, strand, type, name):
     21..41      +  protein_bind   attB1: mutant version of attB; core recombination site for the Gateway® BP reaction BP Clonase™
     47..2728    +  CDS            AXL: UFO_HUMAN - Also known as UFO. Experimental evidence at protein level: Swiss-Prot protein existence level 1. (Microbial infection) Acts as a receptor for Ebolavirus, possibly through GAS6 binding to phosphatidyl-serine at the surface of virion envelope. From Homo sapiens (Human).
   2733..2757    -  protein_bind   attB2: mutant version of attB; recombination site for the Gateway® BP reaction BP Clonase™
   2810..2851    +  CDS            V5 tag: epitope tag from simian virus 5
   2977..3439    +  misc_feature   IRES: internal ribosome entry site (IRES) of the encephalomyocarditis virus (EMCV)
   3453..4172    +  CDS            EGFP: the original enhanced GFP (Yang et al., 1996) mammalian codon-optimized
   4186..4774    +  misc_feature   WPRE: woodchuck hepatitis virus posttranscriptional regulatory element
   4782..4847    +  CDS            nef (fragment): NEF_HV1Z2 - Experimental evidence at protein level: Swiss-Prot protein existence level 1. Extracellular Nef protein targets CD4(+) T-lymphocytes for apoptosis by interacting with CXCR4 surface receptors. From Human immunodeficiency virus type 1 group M subtype D (isolate Z2/CDC-Z34) (HIV-1).
   4849..5082    +  LTR            3' LTR (ΔU3): self-inactivating 3' long terminal repeat (LTR) from HIV-1
   5287..5391    +  promoter       AmpR promoter: bla
   5392..6252    +  CDS            AmpR: β-lactamase; bla; confers resistance to ampicillin, carbenicillin, and related antibiotics
   6423..7011    +  rep_origin     ori: high-copy-number ColE1/pMB1/pBR322/pUC origin of replication
   7194..7248    +  CDS            lacI (fragment): lac repressor; lacI; The lac repressor binds to the lac operator to inhibit transcription in E. coli. This inhibition can be relieved by adding lactose or isopropyl-β-D-thiogalactopyranoside (IPTG).
   7254..7347    +  rep_origin     SV40 ori (fragment): SV40 origin of replication
   7372..7409    +  CDS            lacI (fragment): lac repressor; lacI; The lac repressor binds to the lac operator to inhibit transcription in E. coli. This inhibition can be relieved by adding lactose or isopropyl-β-D-thiogalactopyranoside (IPTG).
   7422..7443    +  protein_bind   CAP binding site: CAP binding activates transcription in the presence of cAMP. E. coli catabolite activator protein
   7458..7488    +  promoter       lac promoter: promoter for the E. coli lac operon
   7492..7514    +  protein_bind   lac operator (fragment): The lac repressor binds to the lac operator to inhibit transcription in E. coli. This inhibition can be relieved by adding lactose or isopropyl-β-D-thiogalactopyranoside (IPTG). lac repressor encoded by lacI
   7546..7629    +  polyA_signal   SV40 poly(A) signal (fragment): SV40 polyadenylation signal
   7796..8125    +  CDS            nef (fragment): NEF_HV1BR - Experimental evidence at protein level: Swiss-Prot protein existence level 1. Extracellular Nef protein targets CD4(+) T-lymphocytes for apoptosis by interacting with CXCR4 surface receptors (PubMed:14990729). From Human immunodeficiency virus type 1 group M subtype B (isolate BRU/LAI) (HIV-1).
   8173..8430    +  LTR            5' LTR (truncated): truncated 5' long terminal repeat (LTR) from HIV-1
   8477..8602    +  misc_feature   HIV-1 Ψ: packaging signal of human immunodeficiency virus type 1
   8586..8924    +  CDS            HIV-1 gag (fragment): gag protein from human immunodeficiency virus 1; gag
   9099..9332    +  misc_feature   RRE: The Rev response element (RRE) of HIV-1 allows for Rev-dependent mRNA export from the nucleus to the cytoplasm.
   9709..9809    +  CDS            Rev (fragment): human immunodeficiency virus 1 (HIV-1) Rev protein; rev; enhances nuclear export of unspliced and incompletely spliced viral mRNAs
   9854..9971    +  misc_feature   cPPT/CTS: central polypurine tract and central termination sequence of HIV-1
  10019..11197   +  promoter       EF-1α promoter: strong constitutive promoter for human elongation factor EF-1α
>Addgene plasmid #116122 | pHAGE-AXL-W69* | addgene full sequence | sequence record 250504 | Addgene NGS Result
AGCGGCCCTGCAGATATCAACAAGTTTGTACAAAAAAGCAGGCACCATGGCGTGGCGGTGCCCCAGGATG
GGCAGGGTCCCGCTGGCCTGGTGCTTGGCGCTGTGCGGCTGGGCGTGCATGGCCCCCAGGGGCACGCAGG
CTGAAGAAAGTCCCTTCGTGGGCAACCCAGGGAATATCACAGGTGCCCGGGGACTCACGGGCACCCTTCG
GTGTCAGCTCCAGGTTCAGGGAGAGCCCCCCGAGGTACATTGACTTCGGGATGGACAGATCCTGGAGCTC
GCGGACAGCACCCAGACCCAGGTGCCCCTGGGTGAGGATGAACAGGATGACTGGATAGTGGTCAGCCAGC
TCAGAATCACCTCCCTGCAGCTTTCCGACACGGGACAGTACCAGTGTTTGGTGTTTCTGGGACATCAGAC
CTTCGTGTCCCAGCCTGGCTATGTTGGGCTGGAGGGCTTGCCTTACTTCCTGGAGGAGCCCGAAGACAGG
ACTGTGGCCGCCAACACCCCCTTCAACCTGAGCTGCCAAGCTCAGGGACCCCCAGAGCCCGTGGACCTAC
TCTGGCTCCAGGATGCTGTCCCCCTGGCCACGGCTCCAGGTCACGGCCCCCAGCGCAGCCTGCATGTTCC
AGGGCTGAACAAGACATCCTCTTTCTCCTGCGAAGCCCATAACGCCAAGGGGGTCACCACATCCCGCACA
GCCACCATCACAGTGCTCCCCCAGCAGCCCCGTAACCTCCACCTGGTCTCCCGCCAACCCACGGAGCTGG
AGGTGGCTTGGACTCCAGGCCTGAGCGGCATCTACCCCCTGACCCACTGCACCCTGCAGGCTGTGCTGTC
AGACGATGGGATGGGCATCCAGGCGGGAGAACCAGACCCCCCAGAGGAGCCCCTCACCTCGCAAGCATCC
GTGCCCCCCCATCAGCTTCGGCTAGGCAGCCTCCATCCTCACACCCCTTATCACATCCGCGTGGCATGCA
CCAGCAGCCAGGGCCCCTCATCCTGGACCCACTGGCTTCCTGTGGAGACGCCGGAGGGAGTGCCCCTGGG
CCCCCCTGAGAACATTAGTGCTACGCGGAATGGGAGCCAGGCCTTCGTGCATTGGCAAGAGCCCCGGGCG
CCCCTGCAGGGTACCCTGTTAGGGTACCGGCTGGCGTATCAAGGCCAGGACACCCCAGAGGTGCTAATGG
ACATAGGGCTAAGGCAAGAGGTGACCCTGGAGCTGCAGGGGGACGGGTCTGTGTCCAATCTGACAGTGTG
TGTGGCAGCCTACACTGCTGCTGGGGATGGACCCTGGAGCCTCCCAGTACCCCTGGAGGCCTGGCGCCCA
GGGCAAGCACAGCCAGTCCACCAGCTGGTGAAGGAACCTTCAACTCCTGCCTTCTCGTGGCCCTGGTGGT
ATGTACTGCTAGGAGCAGTCGTGGCCGCTGCCTGTGTCCTCATCTTGGCTCTCTTCCTTGTCCACCGGCG
AAAGAAGGAGACCCGTTATGGAGAAGTGTTTGAACCAACAGTGGAAAGAGGTGAACTGGTAGTCAGGTAC
CGCGTGCGCAAGTCCTACAGTCGTCGGACCACTGAAGCTACCTTGAACAGCTTGGGCATCAGTGAAGAGC
TGAAGGAGAAGCTGCGGGATGTGATGGTGGACCGGCACAAGGTGGCCCTGGGGAAGACTCTGGGAGAGGG
AGAGTTTGGAGCTGTGATGGAAGGCCAGCTCAACCAGGACGACTCCATCCTCAAGGTGGCTGTGAAGACG
ATGAAGATTGCCATCTGCACGAGGTCAKAGCTGGAGGATTTCCTGAGTGAAGCGGTCTGCATGAAGGAAT
TTGACCATCCCAACGTCATGAGGCTCATCGGTGTCTGTTTCCAGGGTTCTGAACGAGAGAGCTTCCCAGC
ACCTGTGGTCATCTTACCTTTCATGAAACATGGAGACCTACACAGCTTCCTCCTCTATTCCCGGCTCGGG
GACCAGCCAGTGTACCTGCCCACTCAGATGCTAGTGAAGTTCATGGCAGACATCGCCAGTGGCATGGAGT
ATCTGAGTACCAAGAGATTCATACACCGGGACCTGGCGGCCAGGAACTGCATGCTGAATGAGAACATGTC
CGTGTGTGTGGCGGACTTCGGGCTCTCCAAGAAGATCTACAATGGGGACTACTACCGCCAGGGACGTATC
GCCAAGATGCCAGTCAAGTGGATTGCCATTGAGAGTCTAGCTGACCGTGTCTACACCAGCAAGAGCGATG
TGTGGTCCTTCGGGGTGACAATGTGGGAGATTGCCACAAGAGGCCAAACCCCATATCCGGGCGTGGAGAA
CAGCGAGATTTATGACTATCTGCGCCGGGGAAATCGCCTGAAGCAGCCTGCGGACTGTCTGGATGGACTG
TATGCCTTGATGTCGCGGTGCTGGGAGCTAAATCCCCAGGACCGGCCAAGTTTTACAGAGCTGCGGGAAG
ATTTGGAGAACACACTGAAGGCCTTGCCTCCTGCCCAGGAGCCTGACGAAATCCTCTATGTCAACATGGA
TGAGGGTGGAGGTTATCCTGAACCCCCTGGAGCTGCAGGAGGAGCTGACCCCCCAACCCAGCCAGACCCT
AAGGATTCCTGTAGCTGCCTCACTGCGGCTGAGGTCCATCCTGCTGGACGCTATGTCCTCTGCCCTTCCA
CAACCCCTAGCCCCGCTCAGCCTGCTGATAGGGGCTCCCCAGCAGCCCCAGGGCAGGAGGATGGTGCCTA
GAACCCAGCTTTCTTGTACAAAGTGGTTGATATCCAGCACAGTGGCGGCCGCTCGAGTCTAGAGGGCCCG
CGGTTCGAAGGTAAGCCTATCCCTAACCCTCTCCTCGGTCTCGATTCTACGCGTACCGGTTAGTAATGAG
ATCCCTCCCCCCCCCCTAACGTTACTGGCCGAAGCCGCTTGGAATAAGGCCGGTGTGCGTTTGTCTATAT
GTTATTTTCCACCATATTGCCGTCTTTTGGCAATGTGAGGGCCCGGAAACCTGGCCCTGTCTTCTTGACG
AGCATTCCTAGGGGTCTTTCCCCTCTCGCCAAAGGAATGCAAGGTCTGTTGAATGTCGTGAAGGAAGCAG
TTCCTCTGGAAGCTTCTTGAAGACAAACAACGTCTGTAGCGACCCTTTGCAGGCAGCGGAACCCCCCACC
TGGCGACAGGTGCCTCTGCGGCCAAAAGCCACGTGTATAAGATACACCTGCAAAGGCGGCACAACCCCAG
TGCCACGTTGTGAGTTGGATAGTTGTGGAAAGAGTCAAATGGCTCTCCTCAAGCGTATTCAACAAGGGGC
TGAAGGATGCCCAGAAGGTACCCCATTGTATGGGATCTGATCTGGGGCCTCGGTGCACATGCTTTACATG
TGTTTAGTCGAGGTTAAAAAAACGTCTAGGCCCCCCGAACCACGGGGACGTGGTTTTCCTTTGAAAAACA
CGATGATAATATGGCCACACATATGGTGAGCAAGGGCGAGGAGCTGTTCACCGGGGTGGTGCCCATCCTG
GTCGAGCTGGACGGCGACGTAAACGGCCACAAGTTCAGCGTGTCCGGCGAGGGCGAGGGCGATGCCACCT
ACGGCAAGCTGACCCTGAAGTTCATCTGCACCACCGGCAAGCTGCCCGTGCCCTGGCCCACCCTCGTGAC
CACCCTGACCTACGGCGTGCAGTGCTTCAGCCGCTACCCCGACCACATGAAGCAGCACGACTTCTTCAAG
TCCGCCATGCCCGAAGGCTACGTCCAGGAGCGCACCATCTTCTTCAAGGACGACGGCAACTACAAGACCC
GCGCCGAGGTGAAGTTCGAGGGCGACACCCTGGTGAACCGCATCGAGCTGAAGGGCATCGACTTCAAGGA
GGACGGCAACATCCTGGGGCACAAGCTGGAGTACAACTACAACAGCCACAACGTCTATATCATGGCCGAC
AAGCAGAAGAACGGCATCAAGGTGAACTTCAAGATCCGCCACAACATCGAGGACGGCAGCGTGCAGCTCG
CCGACCACTACCAGCAGAACACCCCCATCGGCGACGGCCCCGTGCTGCTGCCCGACAACCACTACCTGAG
CACCCAGTCCGCCCTGAGCAAAGACCCCAACGAGAAGCGCGATCACATGGTCCTGCTGGAGTTCGTGACC
GCCGCCGGGATCACTCTCGGCATGGACGAGCTGTACAAGTAAATCGATAGATCCTAATCAACCTCTGGAT
TACAAAATTTGTGAAAGATTGACTGGTATTCTTAACTATGTTGCTCCTTTTACGCTATGTGGATACGCTG
CTTTAATGCCTTTGTATCATGCTATTGCTTCCCGTATGGCTTTCATTTTCTCCTCCTTGTATAAATCCTG
GTTGCTGTCTCTTTATGAGGAGTTGTGGCCCGTTGTCAGGCAACGTGGCGTGGTGTGCACTGTGTTTGCT
GACGCAACCCCCACTGGTTGGGGCATTGCCACCACCTGTCAGCTCCTTTCCGGGACTTTCGCTTTCCCCC
TCCCTATTGCCACGGCGGAACTCATCGCCGCCTGCCTTGCCCGCTGCTGGACAGGGGCTCGGCTGTTGGG
CACTGACAATTCCGTGGTGTTGTCGGGGAAATCATCGTCCTTTCCTTGGCTGCTCGCCTGTGTTGCCACC
TGGATTCTGCGCGGGACGTCCTTCTGCTACGTCCCTTCGGCCCTCAATCCAGCGGACCTTCCTTCCCGCG
GCCTGCTGCCGGCTCTGCGGCCTCTTCCGCGTCTTCGCCTTCGCCCTCAGACGAGTCGGATCTCCCTTTG
GGCCGCCTCCCCGCCTGAGATCCTTTAAGACCAATGACTTACAAGGCAGCTGTAGATCTTAGCCACTTTT
TAAAAGAAAAGGGGGGACTGGAAGGGCTAATTCACTCCCAACGAAGACAAGATCTGCTTTTTGCTTGTAC
TGGGTCTCTCTGGTTAGACCAGATCTGAGCCTGGGAGCTCTCTGGCTAACTAGGGAACCCACTGCTTAAG
CCTCAATAAAGCTTGCCTTGAGTGCTTCAAGTAGTGTGTGCCCGTCTGTTGTGTGACTCTGGTAACTAGA
GATCCCTCAGACCCTTTTAGTCAGTGTGGAAAATCTCTAGCAGTAGTAGTTCATGTCATCTTATTATTCA
GTATTTATAACTTGCAAAGAAATGAATATCAGAGAGTGAGAGGCCCGGGTTAATTAAGGAAAGGGCTAGA
TCATTCTTGAAGACGAAAGGGCCTCGTGATACGCCTATTTTTATAGGTTAATGTCATGATAATAATGGTT
TCTTAGACGTCAGGTGGCACTTTTCGGGGAAATGTGCGCGGAACCCCTATTTGTTTATTTTTCTAAATAC
ATTCAAATATGTATCCGCTCATGAGACAATAACCCTGATAAATGCTTCAATAATATTGAAAAAGGAAGAG
TATGAGTATTCAACATTTCCGTGTCGCCCTTATTCCCTTTTTTGCGGCATTTTGCCTTCCTGTTTTTGCT
CACCCAGAAACGCTGGTGAAAGTAAAAGATGCTGAAGATCAGTTGGGTGCACGAGTGGGTTACATCGAAC
TGGATCTCAACAGCGGTAAGATCCTTGAGAGTTTTCGCCCCGAAGAACGTTTTCCAATGATGAGCACTTT
TAAAGTTCTGCTATGTGGCGCGGTATTATCCCGTGTTGACGCCGGGCAAGAGCAACTCGGTCGCCGCATA
CACTATTCTCAGAATGACTTGGTTGAGTACTCACCAGTCACAGAAAAGCATCTTACGGATGGCATGACAG
TAAGAGAATTATGCAGTGCTGCCATAACCATGAGTGATAACACTGCGGCCAACTTACTTCTGACAACGAT
CGGAGGACCGAAGGAGCTAACCGCTTTTTTGCACAACATGGGGGATCATGTAACTCGCCTTGATCGTTGG
GAACCGGAGCTGAATGAAGCCATACCAAACGACGAGCGTGACACCACGATGCCTGTAGCAATGGCAACAA
CGTTGCGCAAACTATTAACTGGCGAACTACTTACTCTAGCTTCCCGGCAACAATTAATAGACTGGATGGA
GGCGGATAAAGTTGCAGGACCACTTCTGCGCTCGGCCCTTCCGGCTGGCTGGTTTATTGCTGATAAATCT
GGAGCCGGTGAGCGTGGGTCTCGCGGTATCATTGCAGCACTGGGGCCAGATGGTAAGCCCTCCCGTATCG
TAGTTATCTACACGACGGGGAGTCAGGCAACTATGGATGAACGAAATAGACAGATCGCTGAGATAGGTGC
CTCACTGATTAAGCATTGGTAACTGTCAGACCAAGTTTACTCATATATACTTTAGATTGATTTAAAACTT
CATTTTTAATTTAAAAGGATCTAGGTGAAGATCCTTTTTGATAATCTCATGACCAAAATCCCTTAACGTG
AGTTTTCGTTCCACTGAGCGTCAGACCCCGTAGAAAAGATCAAAGGATCTTCTTGAGATCCTTTTTTTCT
GCGCGTAATCTGCTGCTTGCAAACAAAAAAACCACCGCTACCAGCGGTGGTTTGTTTGCCGGATCAAGAG
CTACCAACTCTTTTTCCGAAGGTAACTGGCTTCAGCAGAGCGCAGATACCAAATACTGTTCTTCTAGTGT
AGCCGTAGTTAGGCCACCACTTCAAGAACTCTGTAGCACCGCCTACATACCTCGCTCTGCTAATCCTGTT
ACCAGTGGCTGCTGCCAGTGGCGATAAGTCGTGTCTTACCGGGTTGGACTCAAGACGATAGTTACCGGAT
AAGGCGCAGCGGTCGGGCTGAACGGGGGGTTCGTGCACACAGCCCAGCTTGGAGCGAACGACCTACACCG
AACTGAGATACCTACAGCGTGAGCTATGAGAAAGCGCCACGCTTCCCGAAGGGAGAAAGGCGGACAGGTA
TCCGGTAAGCGGCAGGGTCGGAACAGGAGAGCGCACGAGGGAGCTTCCAGGGGGAAACGCCTGGTATCTT
TATAGTCCTGTCGGGTTTCGCCACCTCTGACTTGAGCGTCGATTTTTGTGATGCTCGTCAGGGGGGCGGA
GCCTATGGAAAAACGCCAGCAACGCGGCCTTTTTACGGTTCCTGGCCTTTTGCTGGCCTTTTGCTCACAT
GTTCTTTCCTGCGTTATCCCCTGATTCTGTGGATAACCGTATTACCGCCTTTGAGTGAGCTGATACCGCT
CGCCGCAGCCGAACGACCGAGCGCAGCGAGTCAGTGAGCGAGGAAGCGGAAGAGCGCCCAATACGCAAAC
CGCCTCTCCCCGCGCGTTGGCCGATTCATTAATGCAGCAAGCTCATGGCTGACTAATTTTTTTTATTTAT
GCAGAGGCCGAGGCCGCCTCGGCCTCTGAGCTATTCCAGAAGTAGTGAGGAGGCTTTTTTGGAGGCCTAG
GCTTTTGCAAAAAGCTCCCCGTGGCACGACAGGTTTCCCGACTGGAAAGCGGGCAGTGAGCGCAACGCAA
TTAATGTGAGTTAGCTCACTCATTAGGCACCCCAGGCTTTACACTTTATGCTTCCGGCTCGTATGTTGTG
TGGAATTGTGAGCGGATAACAATTTCACACAGGAAACAGCTATGACATGATTACGAATTTCACAAATAAA
GCATTTTTTTCACTGCATTCTAGTTGTGGTTTGTCCAAACTCATCAATGTATCTTATCATGTCTGGATCA
ACTGGATAACTCAAGCTAACCAAAATCATCCCAAACTTCCCACCCCATACCCTATTACCACTGCCAATTA
CCTGTGGTTTCATTTACTCTAAACCTGTGATTCCTCTGAATTATTTTCATTTTAAAGAAATTGTATTTGT
TAAATATGTACTACAAACTTAGTAGTTGGAAGGGCTAATTCACTCCCAAAGAAGACAAGATATCCTTGAT
CTGTGGATCTACCACACACAAGGCTACTTCCCTGATTAGCAGAACTACACACCAGGGCCAGGGGTCAGAT
ATCCACTGACCTTTGGATGGTGCTACAAGCTAGTACCAGTTGAGCCAGATAAGGTAGAAGAGGCCAATAA
AGGAGAGAACACCAGCTTGTTACACCCTGTGAGCCTGCATGGGATGGATGACCCGGAGAGAGAAGTGTTA
GAGTGGAGGTTTGACAGCCGCCTAGCATTTCATCACGTGGCCCGAGAGCTGCATCCGGAGTACTTCAAGA
ACTGCTGATATCGAGCTTGCTACAAGGGACTTTCCGCTGGGGACTTTCCAGGGAGGCGTGGCCTGGGCGG
GACTGGGGAGTGGCGAGCCCTCAGATCCTGCATATAAGCAGCTGCTTTTTGCCTGTACTGGGTCTCTCTG
GTTAGACCAGATCTGAGCCTGGGAGCTCTCTGGCTAACTAGGGAACCCACTGCTTAAGCCTCAATAAAGC
TTGCCTTGAGTGCTTCAAGTAGTGTGTGCCCGTCTGTTGTGTGACTCTGGTAACTAGAGATCCCTCAGAC
CCTTTTAGTCAGTGTGGAAAATCTCTAGCAGTGGCGCCCGAACAGGGACTTGAAAGCGAAAGGGAAACCA
GAGGAGCTCTCTCGACGCAGGACTCGGCTTGCTGAAGCGCGCACGGCAAGAGGCGAGGGGCGGCGACTGG
TGAGTACGCCAAAAATTTTGACTAGCGGAGGCTAGAAGGAGAGAGATGGGTGCGAGAGCGTCAGTATTAA
GCGGGGGAGAATTAGATCGCGATGGGAAAAAATTCGGTTAAGGCCAGGGGGAAAGAAAAAATATAAATTA
AAACATATAGTATGGGCAAGCAGGGAGCTAGAACGATTCGCAGTTAATCCTGGCCTGTTAGAAACATCAG
AAGGCTGTAGACAAATACTGGGACAGCTACAACCATCCCTTCAGACAGGATCAGAAGAACTTAGATCATT
ATATAATACAGTAGCAACCCTCTATTGTGTGCATCAAAGGATAGAGATAAAAGACACCAAGGAAGCTTTA
GACAAGATAGAGGAAGAGCAAAACAAAAGTAAGACCACCGCACAGCAAGCGGCCGGCCGCTGATCTTCAG
ACCTGGAGGAGGAGATATGAGGGACAATTGGAGAAGTGAATTATATAAATATAAAGTAGTAAAAATTGAA
CCATTAGGAGTAGCACCCACCAAGGCAAAGAGAAGAGTGGTGCAGAGAGAAAAAAGAGCAGTGGGAATAG
GAGCTTTGTTCCTTGGGTTCTTGGGAGCAGCAGGAAGCACTATGGGCGCAGCGTCAATGACGCTGACGGT
ACAGGCCAGACAATTATTGTCTGGTATAGTGCAGCAGCAGAACAATTTGCTGAGGGCTATTGAGGCGCAA
CAGCATCTGTTGCAACTCACAGTCTGGGGCATCAAGCAGCTCCAGGCAAGAATCCTGGCTGTGGAAAGAT
ACCTAAAGGATCAACAGCTCCTGGGGATTTGGGGTTGCTCTGGAAAACTCATTTGCACCACTGCTGTGCC
TTGGAATGCTAGTTGGAGTAATAAATCTCTGGAACAGATTTGGAATCACACGACCTGGATGGAGTGGGAC
AGAGAAATTAACAATTACACAAGCTTAATACACTCCTTAATTGAAGAATCGCAAAACCAGCAAGAAAAGA
ATGAACAAGAATTATTGGAATTAGATAAATGGGCAAGTTTGTGGAATTGGTTTAACATAACAAATTGGCT
GTGGTATATAAAATTATTCATAATGATAGTAGGAGGCTTGGTAGGTTTAAGAATAGTTTTTGCTGTACTT
TCTATAGTGAATAGAGTTAGGCAGGGATATTCACCATTATCGTTTCAGACCCACCTCCCAACCCCGAGGG
GACCCGACAGGCCCGAAGGAATAGAAGAAGAAGGTGGAGAGAGAGACAGAGACAGATCCATTCGATTAGT
GAACGGATCTCGACGGTATCGCCGAATTCACAAATGGCAGTATTCATCCACAATTTTAAAAGAAAAGGGG
GGATTGGGGGGTACAGTGCAGGGGAAAGAATAGTAGACATAATAGCAACAGACATACAAACTAAAGAATT
ACAAAAACAAATTACAAAAATTCAAAATTTTCGGGTTTATTACAGGGACAGCAGAGATCCAGTTTGGACT
AGTCGTGAGGCTCCGGTGCCCGTCAGTGGGCAGAGCGCACATCGCCCACAGTCCCCGAGAAGTTGGGGGG
AGGGGTCGGCAATTGAACCGGTGCCTAGAGAAGGTGGCGCGGGGTAAACTGGGAAAGTGATGTCGTGTAC
TGGCTCCGCCTTTTTCCCGAGGGTGGGGGAGAACCGTATATAAGTGCAGTAGTCGCCGTGAACGTTCTTT
TTCGCAACGGGTTTGCCGCCAGAACACAGGTAAGTGCCGTGTGTGGTTCCCGCGGGCCTGGCCTCTTTAC
GGGTTATGGCCCTTGCGTGCCTTGAATTACTTCCACCTGGCTGCAGTACGTGATTCTTGATCCCGAGCTT
CGGGTTGGAAGTGGGTGGGAGAGTTCGAGGCCTTGCGCTTAAGGAGCCCCTTCGCCTCGTGCTTGAGTTG
AGGCCTGGCCTGGGCGCTGGGGCCGCCGCGTGCGAATCTGGTGGCACCTTCGCGCCTGTCTCGCTGCTTT
CGATAAGTCTCTAGCCATTTAAAATTTTTGATGACCTGCTGCGACGCTTTTTTTCTGGCAAGATAGTCTT
GTAAATGCGGGCCAAGATCTGCACACTGGTATTTCGGTTTTTGGGGCCGCGGGCGGCGACGGGGCCCGTG
CGTCCCAGCGCACATGTTCGGCGAGGCGGGGCCTGCGAGCGCGGCCACCGAGAATCGGACGGGGGTAGTC
TCAAGCTGGCCGGCCTGCTCTGGTGCCTGGCCTCGCGCCGCCGTGTATCGCCCCGCCCTGGGCGGCAAGG
CTGGCCCGGTCGGCACCAGTTGCGTGAGCGGAAAGATGGCCGCTTCCCGGCCCTGCTGCAGGGAGCTCAA
AATGGAGGACGCGGCGCTCGGGAGAGCGGGCGGGTGAGTCACCCACACAAAGGAAAAGGGCCTTTCCGTC
CTCAGCCGTCGCTTCATGTGACTCCACGGAGTACCGGGCGCCGTCCAGGCACCTCGATTAGTTCTCGAGC
TTTTGGAGTACGTCGTCTTTAGGTTGGGGGGAGGGGTTTTATGCGATGGAGTTTCCCCACACTGAGTGGG
TGGAGACTGAAGTTAGGCCAGCTTGGCACTTGATGTAATTCTCCTTGGAATTTGCCCTTTTTGAGTTTGG
ATCTTGGTTCATTCTCAAGCCTCAGACAGTGGTTCAAAGTTTTTTTCTTCCATTTCAGGTGTCGTGA
