>Addgene plasmid #116122 | pHAGE-AXL-W69* | depositor partial sequence | sequence record 218996 | insert
ATGGCGTGGCGGTGCCCCAGGATGGGCAGGGTCCCGCTGGCCTGGTGCTTGGCGCTGTGCGGCTGGGCGT
GCATGGCCCCCAGGGGCACGCAGGCTGAAGAAAGTCCCTTCGTGGGCAACCCAGGGAATATCACAGGTGC
CCGGGGACTCACGGGCACCCTTCGGTGTCAGCTCCAGGTTCAGGGAGAGCCCCCCGAGGTACATTGACTT
CGGGATGGACAGATCCTGGAGCTCGCGGACAGCACCCAGACCCAGGTGCCCCTGGGTGAGGATGAACAGG
ATGACTGGATAGTGGTCAGCCAGCTCAGAATCACCTCCCTGCAGCTTTCCGACACGGGACAGTACCAGTG
TTTGGTGTTTCTGGGACATCAGACCTTCGTGTCCCAGCCTGGCTATGTTGGGCTGGAGGGCTTGCCTTAC
TTCCTGGAGGAGCCCGAAGACAGGACTGTGGCCGCCAACACCCCCTTCAACCTGAGCTGCCAAGCTCAGG
GACCCCCAGAGCCCGTGGACCTACTCTGGCTCCAGGATGCTGTCCCCCTGGCCACGGCTCCAGGTCACGG
CCCCCAGCGCAGCCTGCATGTTCCAGGGCTGAACAAGACATCCTCTTTCTCCTGCGAAGCCCATAACGCC
AAGGGGGTCACCACATCCCGCACAGCCACCATCACAGTGCTCCCCCAGCAGCCCCGTAACCTCCACCTGG
TCTCCCGCCAACCCACGGAGCTGGAGGTGGCTTGGACTCCAGGCCTGAGCGGCATCTACCCCCTGACCCA
CTGCACCCTGCAGGCTGTGCTGTCAGACGATGGGATGGGCATCCAGGCGGGAGAACCAGACCCCCCAGAG
GAGCCCCTCACCTCGCAAGCATCCGTGCCCCCCCATCAGCTTCGGCTAGGCAGCCTCCATCCTCACACCC
CTTATCACATCCGCGTGGCATGCACCAGCAGCCAGGGCCCCTCATCCTGGACCCACTGGCTTCCTGTGGA
GACGCCGGAGGGAGTGCCCCTGGGCCCCCCTGAGAACATTAGTGCTACGCGGAATGGGAGCCAGGCCTTC
GTGCATTGGCAAGAGCCCCGGGCGCCCCTGCAGGGTACCCTGTTAGGGTACCGGCTGGCGTATCAAGGCC
AGGACACCCCAGAGGTGCTAATGGACATAGGGCTAAGGCAAGAGGTGACCCTGGAGCTGCAGGGGGACGG
GTCTGTGTCCAATCTGACAGTGTGTGTGGCAGCCTACACTGCTGCTGGGGATGGACCCTGGAGCCTCCCA
GTACCCCTGGAGGCCTGGCGCCCAGGGCAAGCACAGCCAGTCCACCAGCTGGTGAAGGAACCTTCAACTC
CTGCCTTCTCGTGGCCCTGGTGGTATGTACTGCTAGGAGCAGTCGTGGCCGCTGCCTGTGTCCTCATCTT
GGCTCTCTTCCTTGTCCACCGGCGAAAGAAGGAGACCCGTTATGGAGAAGTGTTTGAACCAACAGTGGAA
AGAGGTGAACTGGTAGTCAGGTACCGCGTGCGCAAGTCCTACAGTCGTCGGACCACTGAAGCTACCTTGA
ACAGCTTGGGCATCAGTGAAGAGCTGAAGGAGAAGCTGCGGGATGTGATGGTGGACCGGCACAAGGTGGC
CCTGGGGAAGACTCTGGGAGAGGGAGAGTTTGGAGCTGTGATGGAAGGCCAGCTCAACCAGGACGACTCC
ATCCTCAAGGTGGCTGTGAAGACGATGAAGATTGCCATCTGCACGAGGTCAGAGCTGGAGGATTTCCTGA
GTGAAGCGGTCTGCATGAAGGAATTTGACCATCCCAACGTCATGAGGCTCATCGGTGTCTGTTTCCAGGG
TTCTGAACGAGAGAGCTTCCCAGCACCTGTGGTCATCTTACCTTTCATGAAACATGGAGACCTACACAGC
TTCCTCCTCTATTCCCGGCTCGGGGACCAGCCAGTGTACCTGCCCACTCAGATGCTAGTGAAGTTCATGG
CAGACATCGCCAGTGGCATGGAGTATCTGAGTACCAAGAGATTCATACACCGGGACCTGGCGGCCAGGAA
CTGCATGCTGAATGAGAACATGTCCGTGTGTGTGGCGGACTTCGGGCTCTCCAAGAAGATCTACAATGGG
GACTACTACCGCCAGGGACGTATCGCCAAGATGCCAGTCAAGTGGATTGCCATTGAGAGTCTAGCTGACC
GTGTCTACACCAGCAAGAGCGATGTGTGGTCCTTCGGGGTGACAATGTGGGAGATTGCCACAAGAGGCCA
AACCCCATATCCGGGCGTGGAGAACAGCGAGATTTATGACTATCTGCGCCGGGGAAATCGCCTGAAGCAG
CCTGCGGACTGTCTGGATGGACTGTATGCCTTGATGTCGCGGTGCTGGGAGCTAAATCCCCAGGACCGGC
CAAGTTTTACAGAGCTGCGGGAAGATTTGGAGAACACACTGAAGGCCTTGCCTCCTGCCCAGGAGCCTGA
CGAAATCCTCTATGTCAACATGGATGAGGGTGGAGGTTATCCTGAACCCCCTGGAGCTGCAGGAGGAGCT
GACCCCCCAACCCAGCCAGACCCTAAGGATTCCTGTAGCTGCCTCACTGCGGCTGAGGTCCATCCTGCTG
GACGCTATGTCCTCTGCCCTTCCACAACCCCTAGCCCCGCTCAGCCTGCTGATAGGGGCTCCCCAGCAGC
CCCAGGGCAGGAGGATGGTGCCTGA
